>Addgene plasmid #144760 | TFORF3284 | addgene full sequence | sequence record 404369 | Addgene NGS Result
TTAATGTAGTCTTATGCAATACTCTTGTAGTCTTGCAACATGGTAACGATGAGTTAGCAACATGCCTTAC
AAGGAGAGAAAAAGCACCGTGCATGCCGATTGGTGGAAGTAAGGTGGTACGATCGTGCCTTATTAGGAAG
GCAACAGACGGGTCTGACATGGATTGGACGAACCACTGAATTGCCGCATTGCAGAGATATTGTATTTAAG
TGCCTAGCTCGATACATAAACGGGTCTCTCTGGTTAGACCAGATCTGAGCCTGGGAGCTCTCTGGCTAAC
TAGGGAACCCACTGCTTAAGCCTCAATAAAGCTTGCCTTGAGTGCTTCAAGTAGTGTGTGCCCGTCTGTT
GTGTGACTCTGGTAACTAGAGATCCCTCAGACCCTTTTAGTCAGTGTGGAAAATCTCTAGCAGTGGCGCC
CGAACAGGGACTTGAAAGCGAAAGGGAAACCAGAGGAGCTCTCTCGACGCAGGACTCGGCTTGCTGAAGC
GCGCACGGCAAGAGGCGAGGGGCGGCGACTGGTGAGTACGCCAAAAATTTTGACTAGCGGAGGCTAGAAG
GAGAGAGATGGGTGCGAGAGCGTCAGTATTAAGCGGGGGAGAATTAGATCGCGATGGGAAAAAATTCGGT
TAAGGCCAGGGGGAAAGAAAAAATATAAATTAAAACATATAGTATGGGCAAGCAGGGAGCTAGAACGATT
CGCAGTTAATCCTGGCCTGTTAGAAACATCAGAAGGCTGTAGACAAATACTGGGACAGCTACAACCATCC
CTTCAGACAGGATCAGAAGAACTTAGATCATTATATAATACAGTAGCAACCCTCTATTGTGTGCATCAAA
GGATAGAGATAAAAGACACCAAGGAAGCTTTAGACAAGATAGAGGAAGAGCAAAACAAAAGTAAGACCAC
CGCACAGCAAGCGGCCGCTGATCTTCAGACCTGGAGGAGGAGATATGAGGGACAATTGGAGAAGTGAATT
ATATAAATATAAAGTAGTAAAAATTGAACCATTAGGAGTAGCACCCACCAAGGCAAAGAGAAGAGTGGTG
CAGAGAGAAAAAAGAGCAGTGGGAATAGGAGCTTTGTTCCTTGGGTTCTTGGGAGCAGCAGGAAGCACTA
TGGGCGCAGCGTCAATGACGCTGACGGTACAGGCCAGACAATTATTGTCTGGTATAGTGCAGCAGCAGAA
CAATTTGCTGAGGGCTATTGAGGCGCAACAGCATCTGTTGCAACTCACAGTCTGGGGCATCAAGCAGCTC
CAGGCAAGAATCCTGGCTGTGGAAAGATACCTAAAGGATCAACAGCTCCTGGGGATTTGGGGTTGCTCTG
GAAAACTCATTTGCACCACTGCTGTGCCTTGGAATGCTAGTTGGAGTAATAAATCTCTGGAACAGATTTG
GAATCACACGACCTGGATGGAGTGGGACAGAGAAATTAACAATTACACAAGCTTAATACACTCCTTAATT
GAAGAATCGCAAAACCAGCAAGAAAAGAATGAACAAGAATTATTGGAATTAGATAAATGGGCAAGTTTGT
GGAATTGGTTTAACATAACAAATTGGCTGTGGTATATAAAATTATTCATAATGATAGTAGGAGGCTTGGT
AGGTTTAAGAATAGTTTTTGCTGTACTTTCTATAGTGAATAGAGTTAGGCAGGGATATTCACCATTATCG
TTTCAGACCCACCTCCCAACCCCGAGGGGACCCATGCATTGCATCTCAATTAGTCAGCAACCAGGTGTGG
AAAGTCCCCAGGCTCCCCAGCAGGCAGAAGTATGCAAAGCATGCGTCTCAATTAGTCAGCAACCATAGTC
CCGCCCCTAACTCCGCCCATCCCGCCCCTAACTCCGCCCAGTTCCGCCCATTCTCCGCCCCATGGCTGAC
TAATTTTTTTTATTTATGCAGAGGCCGAGGCCGCCTCGGCCTCTGAGCTATTCCAGAAGTAGTGAGGAGG
CTTTTTTGGAGGCCTAGGCTTTTGCAAAAAGCTTTCTAGAGGTACCACCGGAGCTTACCATGACCGAGTA
CAAGCCCACGGTGCGCCTCGCCACCCGCGACGACGTCCCCAGGGCCGTACGCACCCTCGCCGCCGCGTTC
GCCGACTACCCCGCCACGCGCCACACCGTCGATCCGGACCGCCACATCGAGCGGGTCACCGAGCTGCAAG
AACTCTTCCTCACGCGCGTCGGGCTCGACATCGGCAAGGTGTGGGTCGCGGACGACGGCGCCGCCGTGGC
GGTCTGGACCACGCCGGAGAGCGTCGAAGCGGGGGCGGTGTTCGCCGAGATCGGCCCGCGCATGGCCGAG
TTGAGCGGTTCCCGGCTGGCCGCGCAGCAACAGATGGAAGGCCTCCTGGCGCCGCACCGGCCCAAGGAGC
CCGCGTGGTTCCTGGCCACCGTCGGCGTCTCGCCCGACCACCAGGGCAAGGGTCTGGGCAGCGCCGTCGT
GCTCCCCGGAGTGGAGGCGGCCGAGCGCGCCGGGGTGCCCGCCTTCCTGGAGACCTCCGCGCCCCGCAAC
CTCCCCTTCTACGAGCGGCTCGGCTTCACCGTCACCGCCGACGTCGAGGTGCCCGAAGGACCGCGCACCT
GGTGCATGACCCGCAAGCCCGGTGCCAGTTAACGAATTCTAGATCTTGAGACAAATGGCAGTATTCATCC
ACAATTTTAAAAGAAAAGGGGGGATTGGGGGGTACAGTGCAGGGGAAAGAATAGTAGACATAATAGCAAC
AGACATACAAACTAAAGAATTACAAAAACAAATTACAAAAATTCAAAATTTTCGGGTTTATTACAGGGAC
AGCAGAGATCCACTTTGGCGCCGGCTCGAGGCCTGCAGGTGCAAAGATGGATAAAGTTTTAAACAGAGAG
GAATCTTTGCAGCTAATGGACCTTCTAGGTCTTGAAAGGAGTGGGAATTGGCTCCGGTGCCCGTCAGTGG
GCAGAGCGCACATCGCCCACAGTCCCCGAGAAGTTGGGGGGAGGGGTCGGCAATTGAACCGGTGCCTAGA
GAAGGTGGCGCGGGGTAAACTGGGAAAGTGATGTCGTGTACTGGCTCCGCCTTTTTCCCGAGGGTGGGGG
AGAACCGTATATAAGTGCAGTAGTCGCCGTGAACGTTCTTTTTCGCAACGGGTTTGCCGCCAGAACACAG
GTAAGTGCCGTGTGTGGTTCCCGCGGGCCTGGCCTCTTTACGGGTTATGGCCCTTGCGTGCCTTGAATTA
CTTCCACCTGGCTGCAGTACGTGATTCTTGATCCCGAGCTTCGGGTTGGAAGTGGGTGGGAGAGTTCGAG
GCCTTGCGCTTAAGGAGCCCCTTCGCCTCGTGCTTGAGTTGAGGCCTGGCCTGGGCGCTGGGGCCGCCGC
GTGCGAATCTGGTGGCACCTTCGCGCCTGTCTCGCTGCTTTCGATAAGTCTCTAGCCATTTAAAATTTTT
GATGACCTGCTGCGACGCTTTTTTTCTGGCAAGATAGTCTTGTAAATGCGGGCCAAGATCTGCACACTGG
TATTTCGGTTTTTGGGGCCGCGGGCGGCGACGGGGCCCGTGCGTCCCAGCGCACATGTTCGGCGAGGCGG
GGCCTGCGAGCGCGGCCACCGAGAATCGGACGGGGGTAGTCTCAAGCTGGCCGGCCTGCTCTGGTGCCTG
GCCTCGCGCCGCCGTGTATCGCCCCGCCCTGGGCGGCAAGGCTGGCCCGGTCGGCACCAGTTGCGTGAGC
GGAAAGATGGCCGCTTCCCGGCCCTGCTGCAGGGAGCTCAAAATGGAGGACGCGGCGCTCGGGAGAGCGG
GCGGGTGAGTCACCCACACAAAGGAAAAGGGCCTTTCCGTCCTCAGCCGTCGCTTCATGTGACTCCACGG
AGTACCGGGCGCCGTCCAGGCACCTCGATTAGTTCTCGAGCTTTTGGAGTACGTCGTCTTTAGGTTGGGG
GGAGGGGTTTTATGCGATGGAGTTTCCCCACACTGAGTGGGTGGAGACTGAAGTTAGGCCAGCTTGGCAC
TTGATGTAATTCTCCTTGGAATTTGCCCTTTTTGAGTTTGGATCTTGGTTCATTCTCAAGCCTCAGACAG
TGGTTCAAAGTTTTTTTCTTCCATTTCAGGTGTCGTGAGGCTAGCATCGATTGATCAACAAGTTTGTACA
AAAAAGTTGGCATGAACCTTCTCCGAGAACAGAGTAGAACACGTCCCATTTCTCCAAAAGAGATTGAAAG
AATGGTGGGCATCATCCATCGAAAATTTAGTTCCATTCAGATGCAGCTCAAACAAAGCACTTGTGAAGCA
GTTATGATTTTAAGATCAAGGTTCCTTGATGCCAGACGGAAAAGGCGTAACTTCAGTAAACAGGCCACAG
AAATCTTGAATGAATATTTTTACTCACACCTCAGCAACCCCTACCCCAGTGAAGAAGCCAAAGAGGAGCT
GGCCAAGAAATGCAGCATCACAGTGTCACAGAGTCTTGTAAAGGATCCAAAAGAAAGAGGGAGCAAAGGT
TCTGACATCCAGCCAACTAGCGTGGTATCCAATTGGTTTGGCAACAAACGAATCAGGTACAAGAAGAACA
TTGGCAAGTTTCAGGAAGAAGCCAACCTCTATGCTGCAAAGACGGCCGTGACAGCTGCACACGCAGTAGC
AGCAGCTGTGCAGAACAACCAGACCAATTCGCCCACCACACCAAATTCCGGTTCTTCTGGTTCTTTTAAC
CTCCCAAATTCTGGGGACATGTTCATGAACATGCAGAGTCTGAATGGGGATTCTTACCAAGGGTCCCAAG
TCGGAGCCAATGTGCAATCACAGGTGGATACCCTCCGTCATGTTATCAATCAGACGGGAGGCTACAGTGA
TGGCCTTGGAGGAAATTCACTGTACAGTCCACATAATTTAAATGCTAATGGAGGCTGGCAGGACGCAACA
ACTCCATCTTCTGTGACTTCTCCTACAGAAGGCCCAGGAAGTGTGCACTCGGATACCTCTAACTACCCAA
CTTTCTTGTACAAAGTGGTTGATATCGGTAAGCCTATCCCTAACCCTCTCCTCGGTCTCGATTCTACGTA
GTAATGAACTAGTCCGTAACTTGAAAGTATTTCGATTTCTTGGCTTTATATATCTTGTGGAAAGGACGAA
AAGCGGGCGCATTTGCAGTCACTACGCGTTAAGTCGACAATCAACCTCTGGATTACAAAATTTGTGAAAG
ATTGACTGGTATTCTTAACTATGTTGCTCCTTTTACGCTATGTGGATACGCTGCTTTAATGCCTTTGTAT
CATGCTATTGCTTCCCGTATGGCTTTCATTTTCTCCTCCTTGTATAAATCCTGGTTGCTGTCTCTTTATG
AGGAGTTGTGGCCCGTTGTCAGGCAACGTGGCGTGGTGTGCACTGTGTTTGCTGACGCAACCCCCACTGG
TTGGGGCATTGCCACCACCTGTCAGCTCCTTTCCGGGACTTTCGCTTTCCCCCTCCCTATTGCCACGGCG
GAACTCATCGCCGCCTGCCTTGCCCGCTGCTGGACAGGGGCTCGGCTGTTGGGCACTGACAATTCCGTGG
TGTTGTCGGGGAAATCATCGTCCTTTCCTTGGCTGCTCGCCTGTGTTGCCACCTGGATTCTGCGCGGGAC
GTCCTTCTGCTACGTCCCTTCGGCCCTCAATCCAGCGGACCTTCCTTCCCGCGGCCTGCTGCCGGCTCTG
CGGCCTCTTCCGCGTCTTCGCCTTCGCCCTCAGACGAGTCGGATCTCCCTTTGGGCCGCCTCCCCGCGTC
GACTTTAAGACCAATGACTTACAAGGCAGCTGTAGATCTTAGCCACTTTTTAAAAGAAAAGGGGGGACTG
GAAGGGCTAATTCACTCCCAACGAAGACAAGATCTGCTTTTTGCTTGTACTGGGTCTCTCTGGTTAGACC
AGATCTGAGCCTGGGAGCTCTCTGGCTAACTAGGGAACCCACTGCTTAAGCCTCAATAAAGCTTGCCTTG
AGTGCTTCAAGTAGTGTGTGCCCGTCTGTTGTGTGACTCTGGTAACTAGAGATCCCTCAGACCCTTTTAG
TCAGTGTGGAAAATCTCTAGCAGTACGTATAGTAGTTCATGTCATCTTATTATTCAGTATTTATAACTTG
CAAAGAAATGAATATCAGAGAGTGAGAGGAACTTGTTTATTGCAGCTTATAATGGTTACAAATAAAGCAA
TAGCATCACAAATTTCACAAATAAAGCATTTTTTTCACTGCATTCTAGTTGTGGTTTGTCCAAACTCATC
AATGTATCTTATCATGTCTGGCTCTAGCTATCCCGCCCCTAACTCCGCCCATCCCGCCCCTAACTCCGCC
CAGTTCCGCCCATTCTCCGCCCCATGGCTGACTAATTTTTTTTATTTATGCAGAGGCCGAGGCCGCCTCG
GCCTCTGAGCTATTCCAGAAGTAGTGAGGAGGCTTTTTTGGAGGCCTAGGGACGTACCCAATTCGCCCTA
TAGTGAGTCGTATTACGCGCGCTCACTGGCCGTCGTTTTACAACGTCGTGACTGGGAAAACCCTGGCGTT
ACCCAACTTAATCGCCTTGCAGCACATCCCCCTTTCGCCAGCTGGCGTAATAGCGAAGAGGCCCGCACCG
ATCGCCCTTCCCAACAGTTGCGCAGCCTGAATGGCGAATGGG
[124 nt withheld, positions 6623-6746]
C
[91 nt withheld, positions 6748-6838]
A
[49 nt withheld, positions 6840-6888]
CCTTTGACGTTGGAGTCCACGTTCTTT
[37 nt withheld, positions 6916-6952]
ACCCTATCTCGGTCTATTCTTTTGATTTATAAGGGATTTTGCCGATTTCGGCCTATTGGTTAAAAAATGA
GCTGATTTAACAAAAATTTAACGCGAATTTTAACAAAATATTAACGCTTACAATTTAGGTGGCACTTTTC
GGGGAAATGTGCGCGGAACCCCTATTTGTTTATTTTTCTAAATACATTCAAATATGTATCCGCTCATGAG
ACAATAACCCTGATAAATGCTTCAATAATATTGAAAAAGGAAGAGTATGAGTATTCAACATTTCCGTGTC
GCCCTTATTCCCTTTTTTGCGGCATTTTGCCTTCCTGTTTTTGCTCACCCAGAAACGCTGGTGAAAGTAA
AAGATGCTGAAGATCAGTTGGGTGCACGAGTGGGTTACATCGAACTGGATCTCAACAGCGGTAAGATCCT
TGAGAGTTTTCGCCCCGAAGAACGTTTTCCAATGATGAGCACTTTTAAAGTTCTGCTATGTGGCGCGGTA
TTATCCCGTATTGACGCCGGGCAAGAGCAACTCGGTCGCCGCATACACTATTCTCAGAATGACTTGGTTG
AGTACTCACCAGTCACAGAAAAGCATCTTACGGATGGCATGACAGTAAGAGAATTATGCAGTGCTGCCAT
AACCATGAGTGATAACACTGCGGCCAACTTACTTCTGACAACGATCGGAGGACCGAAGGAGCTAACCGCT
TTTTTGCACAACATGGGGGATCATGTAACTCGCCTTGATCGTTGGGAACCGGAGCTGAATGAAGCCATAC
CAAACGACGAGCGTGACACCACGATGCCTGTAGCAATGGCAACAACGTTGCGCAAACTATTAACTGGCGA
ACTACTTACTCTAGCTTCCCGGCAACAATTAATAGACTGGATGGAGGCGGATAAAGTTGCAGGACCACTT
CTGCGCTCGGCCCTTCCGGCTGGCTGGTTTATTGCTGATAAATCTGGAGCCGGTGAGCGTGGGTCTCGCG
GTATCATTGCAGCACTGGGGCCAGATGGTAAGCCCTCCCGTATCGTAGTTATCTACACGACGGGGAGTCA
GGCAACTATGGATGAACGAAATAGACAGATCGCTGAGATAGGTGCCTCACTGATTAAGCATTGGTAACTG
TCAGACCAAGTTTACTCATATATACTTTAGATTGATTTAAAACTTCATTTTTAATTTAAAAGGATCTAGG
TGAAGATCCTTTTTGATAATCTCATGACCAAAATCCCTTAACGTGAGTTTTCGTTCCACTGAGCGTCAGA
CCCCGTAGAAAAGATCAAAGGATCTTCTTGAGATCCTTTTTTTCTGCGCGTAATCTGCTGCTTGCAAACA
AAAAAACCACCGCTACCAGCGGTGGTTTGTTTGCCGGATCAAGAGCTACCAACTCTTTTTCCGAAGGTAA
CTGGCTTCAGCAGAGCGCAGATACCAAATACTGTTCTTCTAGTGTAGCCGTAGTTAGGCCACCACTTCAA
GAACTCTGTAGCACCGCCTACATACCTCGCTCTGCTAATCCTGTTACCAGTGGCTGCTGCCAGTGGCGAT
AAGTCGTGTCTTACCGGGTTGGACTCAAGACGATAGTTACCGGATAAGGCGCAGCGGTCGGGCTGAACGG
GGGGTTCGTGCACACAGCCCAGCTTGGAGCGAACGACCTACACCGAACTGAGATACCTACAGCGTGAGCT
ATGAGAAAGCGCCACGCTTCCCGAAGGGAGAAAGGCGGACAGGTATCCGGTAAGCGGCAGGGTCGGAACA
GGAGAGCGCACGAGGGAGCTTCCAGGGGGAAACGCCTGGTATCTTTATAGTCCTGTCGGGTTTCGCCACC
TCTGACTTGAGCGTCGATTTTTGTGATGCTCGTCAGGGGGGCGGAGCCTATGGAAAAACGCCAGCAACGC
GGCCTTTTTACGGTTCCTGGCCTTTTGCTGGCCTTTTGCTCACATGTTCTTTCCTGCGTTATCCCCTGAT
TCTGTGGATAACCGTATTACCGCCTTTGAGTGAGCTGATACCGCTCGCCGCAGCCGAACGACCGAGCGCA
GCGAGTCAGTGAGCGAGGAAGCGGAAGAGCGCCCAATACGCAAACCGCCTCTCCCCGCGCGTTGGCCGAT
TCATTAATGCAGCTGGCACGACAGGTTTCCCGACTGGAAAGCGGGCAGTGAGCGCAACGCAATTAATGTG
AGTTAGCTCACTCATTAGGCACCCCAGGCTTTACACTTTATGCTTCCGGCTCGTATGTTGTGTGGAATTG
TGAGCGGATAACAATTTCACACAGGAAACAGCTATGACCATGATTACGCCAAGCGCGCAATTAACCCTCA
CTAAAGGGAACAAAAGCTGGAGCTGCAAGC
Features (pLannotate 1.2.2; 34 found; start..end, strand, type, name):
      5..231     +  promoter       RSV promoter: Rous sarcoma virus enhancer/promoter
    232..412     +  LTR            5' LTR (truncated): truncated 5' long terminal repeat (LTR) from HIV-1
    459..584     +  misc_feature   HIV-1 Ψ: packaging signal of human immunodeficiency virus type 1
    568..931     +  CDS            HIV-1 gag (fragment): gag protein from human immunodeficiency virus 1; gag
   1077..1310    +  misc_feature   RRE: The Rev response element (RRE) of HIV-1 allows for Rev-dependent mRNA export from the nucleus to the cytoplasm.
   1687..1713    +  CDS            Rev (fragment): human immunodeficiency virus 1 (HIV-1) Rev protein; rev; enhances nuclear export of unspliced and incompletely spliced viral mRNAs
   1720..1743    +  promoter       SV40 promoter (fragment): SV40 early promoter
   1744..1815    +  promoter       SV40 promoter (fragment): SV40 enhancer and early promoter
   1839..1974    +  rep_origin     SV40 ori: SV40 origin of replication
   2020..2616    +  CDS            PuroR (fragment): puromycin N-acetyltransferase; pac from Streptomyces; confers resistance to puromycin
   2665..2782    +  misc_feature   cPPT/CTS: central polypurine tract and central termination sequence of HIV-1
   2847..2913    +  CDS            small t antigen (fragment): SV40 (simian virus 40) small t antigen
   2920..4098    +  promoter       EF-1α promoter: strong constitutive promoter for human elongation factor EF-1α
   4119..4136    +  protein_bind   attB1 (fragment): mutant version of attB; core recombination site for the Gateway® BP reaction BP Clonase™
   4142..4963    +  CDS            PBX3 (fragment): PBX3_HUMAN - Experimental evidence at protein level: Swiss-Prot protein existence level 1. Transcriptional activator that binds the sequence 5'- ATCAATCAA-3'. From Homo sapiens (Human).
   4965..4989    -  protein_bind   attB2: mutant version of attB; recombination site for the Gateway® BP reaction BP Clonase™
   4997..5038    +  CDS            V5 tag: epitope tag from simian virus 5
   5054..5107    +  promoter       U6 promoter (fragment): RNA polymerase III promoter for human U6 snRNA
   5149..5737    +  misc_feature   WPRE: woodchuck hepatitis virus posttranscriptional regulatory element
   5788..5807    +  misc_feature   cPPT/CTS (fragment): central polypurine tract and central termination sequence of HIV-1
   5809..6042    +  LTR            3' LTR (ΔU3): self-inactivating 3' long terminal repeat (LTR) from HIV-1
   6120..6241    +  polyA_signal   SV40 poly(A) signal: SV40 polyadenylation signal
   6281..6416    +  rep_origin     SV40 ori: SV40 origin of replication
   6437..6455    -  promoter       T7 promoter: promoter for bacteriophage T7 RNA polymerase
   6463..6618    +  CDS            lacZα (fragment): LacZα fragment of β-galactosidase; lacZ fragment
   6623..7051    +  rep_origin     f1 ori (sequence partly withheld): f1 bacteriophage origin of replication; arrow indicates direction of (+) strand synthesis
   7104..7208    +  promoter       AmpR promoter: bla
   7209..8069    +  CDS            AmpR: β-lactamase; bla; confers resistance to ampicillin, carbenicillin, and related antibiotics
   8240..8828    +  rep_origin     ori: high-copy-number ColE1/pMB1/pBR322/pUC origin of replication
   9011..9103    +  CDS            lacI (fragment): lac repressor; lacI; The lac repressor binds to the lac operator to inhibit transcription in E. coli. This inhibition can be relieved by adding lactose or isopropyl-β-D-thiogalactopyranoside (IPTG).
   9116..9137    +  protein_bind   CAP binding site: CAP binding activates transcription in the presence of cAMP. E. coli catabolite activator protein
   9152..9182    +  promoter       lac promoter: promoter for the E. coli lac operon
   9190..9206    +  protein_bind   lac operator: The lac repressor binds to the lac operator to inhibit transcription in E. coli. This inhibition can be relieved by adding lactose or isopropyl-β-D-thiogalactopyranoside (IPTG). lac repressor encoded by lacI
   9251..9269    +  promoter       T3 promoter: promoter for bacteriophage T3 RNA polymerase
