[The description below was written by a language model from this plasmid's Addgene catalogue record and pLannotate feature annotations shown in this document.]
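Description:
TFORF3284 is a third-generation, self-inactivating lentiviral expression plasmid built on the pLX_TRC317 backbone and carrying the human transcription factor PBX3 as a barcoded open reading frame. It is one member of a large transcription factor ORF collection in which each clone carries a unique 24-bp barcode, so that the factor delivered to a cell can be identified by sequencing in pooled overexpression screens. In bacteria it replicates from a high-copy ColE1/pUC-type origin with ampicillin selection through β-lactamase. An f1 origin and remnants of a lac/T7/T3 cloning region are also present. The depositor notes a risk of recombination, which is typical of plasmids carrying LTR repeats.

The viral genome is transcribed in packaging cells from an RSV promoter fused to a truncated HIV-1 5' LTR. It includes the Ψ packaging signal with a gag fragment, the RRE for Rev-dependent export, a cPPT/CTS element, WPRE to enhance transcript expression, and a ΔU3 3' LTR that inactivates LTR promoter activity after integration. Two cassettes lie within this unit. An SV40 early promoter drives puromycin N-acetyltransferase for selecting transduced mammalian cells, and downstream the EF-1α promoter drives PBX3. The ORF was inserted by Gateway cloning and is flanked by attB1 and attB2 sites, with a C-terminal V5 epitope tag for detection. The depositor cites a predicted transcript variant as the reference. The catalogue lists a 1,028 bp insert, whereas the annotation matches only about 820 nt to PBX3, consistent with a non-canonical isoform. The barcode is not annotated in the feature table, so the record does not give its position. A short U6 promoter fragment annotated between the V5 tag and WPRE appears to be a partial match rather than a functional element.
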