Addgene plasmid #144760: TFORF3284
Purpose: Lentiviral vector for overexpressing transcription factor ORFs with unique 24-bp barcodes. Barcodes facilitate identification of transcription factors in pooled screens.
Depositing lab: Feng Zhang. Depositing organization: Broad Institute. Publication: A transcription factor atlas of directed differentiation. Joung J, Ma S, Tay T, Geiger-Schuller KR, Kirchgatterer PC, Verdine VK, Guo B, Arias-Garcia MA, Allen WE, Singh A, Kuksenko O, Abudayyeh OO, Gootenberg JS, Fu Z, Macrae RK, Buenrostro JD, Regev A, Zhang F. Cell. 2023 Jan 5;186(1):209-229.e26. doi: 10.1016/j.cell.2022.11.026. PubMed 36608654.
Backbone
  Vector backbone: pLX_TRC317
  Backbone manufacturer: Broad Institute Genetic Perturbation Platform
  Backbone size w/o insert (bp): 8264
  Vector type: Mammalian Expression, Lentiviral
  Selectable markers: Puromycin
Growth in bacteria
  Bacterial resistance: Ampicillin, 100 μg/mL
  Growth temperature: 37°C
  Growth strain: NEB Stable
  Copy number: High Copy
Gene/Insert
  Gene/Insert name: PBX3
  Species: H. sapiens (human)
  Insert size (bp): 1028
  Entrez Gene: PBX3
  Promoter: EF1a
  Tag / fusion protein: V5 (C terminal on insert)
  Cloning method: Gateway Cloning
  Sequencing primers: 5′ GGGTGGAGACTGAAGTTAGGCCAG; 3′ CACATAGCGTAAAAGGAGCAACATAG
Resource information
  A portion of this plasmid was derived from a plasmid made by: Broad Institute Genetic Perturbation Platform
Terms and licenses: Academic/Nonprofit Terms; Industry Terms: Not Available to Industry
Depositor comments: XM_006717133.1 Please test multiple small colonies in case of plasmid recombination. To make this collection available in a timely manner, a portion of this collection was not fully sequenced by Addgene. If an Addgene verified full plasmid sequence is not available, please contact us prior to placing an order to request the full sequence.
How to cite: TFORF3284 was a gift from Feng Zhang (Addgene plasmid # 144760 ; http://n2t.net/addgene:144760 ; RRID:Addgene_144760)
