>Addgene plasmid #144760 | TFORF3284 | depositor partial sequence | sequence record 286395 | Insert
ATCGATTGATCAACAAGTTTGTACAAAAAAGTTGGCATGAACCTTCTCCGAGAACAGAGTAGAACACGTC
CCATTTCTCCAAAAGAGATTGAAAGAATGGTGGGCATCATCCATCGAAAATTTAGTTCCATTCAGATGCA
GCTCAAACAAAGCACTTGTGAAGCAGTTATGATTTTAAGATCAAGGTTCCTTGATGCCAGACGGAAAAGG
CGTAACTTCAGTAAACAGGCCACAGAAATCTTGAATGAATATTTTTACTCACACCTCAGCAACCCCTACC
CCAGTGAAGAAGCCAAAGAGGAGCTGGCCAAGAAATGCAGCATCACAGTGTCACAGAGTCTTGTAAAGGA
TCCAAAAGAAAGAGGGAGCAAAGGTTCTGACATCCAGCCAACTAGCGTGGTATCCAATTGGTTTGGCAAC
AAACGAATCAGGTACAAGAAGAACATTGGCAAGTTTCAGGAAGAAGCCAACCTCTATGCTGCAAAGACGG
CCGTGACAGCTGCACACGCAGTAGCAGCAGCTGTGCAGAACAACCAGACCAATTCGCCCACCACACCAAA
TTCCGGTTCTTCTGGTTCTTTTAACCTCCCAAATTCTGGGGACATGTTCATGAACATGCAGAGTCTGAAT
GGGGATTCTTACCAAGGGTCCCAAGTCGGAGCCAATGTGCAATCACAGGTGGATACCCTCCGTCATGTTA
TCAATCAGACGGGAGGCTACAGTGATGGCCTTGGAGGAAATTCACTGTACAGTCCACATAATTTAAATGC
TAATGGAGGCTGGCAGGACGCAACAACTCCATCTTCTGTGACTTCTCCTACAGAAGGCCCAGGAAGTGTG
CACTCGGATACCTCTAACTACCCAACTTTCTTGTACAAAGTGGTTGATATCGGTAAGCCTATCCCTAACC
CTCTCCTCGGTCTCGATTCTACGTAGTAATGAACTAGTCCGTAACTTGAAAGTATTTCGATTTCTTGGCT
TTATATATCTTGTGGAAAGGACGAAAAGCGGGCGCATTTGCAGTCACT
