>Addgene plasmid #144760 | TFORF3284 | depositor partial sequence | sequence record 286396 | Barcode
AAAGCGGGCGCATTTGCAGTCACT
